>Addgene plasmid #116033 | pVL22 - tWOX4 | addgene full sequence | sequence record 228248 | Addgene NGS Result
GACGAAAGGGCCTCGTGATACGCCTATTTTTATAGGTTAATGTCATGATAATAATGGTTTCTTAGACGTC
AGGTGGCACTTTTCGGGGAAATGTGCGCGGAACCCCTATTTGTTTATTTTTCTAAATACATTCAAATATG
TATCCGCTCATGAGACAATAACCCTGATAAATGCTTCAATAATATTGAAAAAGGAAGAGTATGAGTATTC
AACATTTCCGTGTCGCCCTTATTCCCTTTTTTGCGGCATTTTGCCTTCCTGTTTTTGCTCACCCAGAAAC
GCTGGTGAAAGTAAAAGATGCTGAAGATCAGTTGGGTGCACGAGTGGGTTACATCGAACTGGATCTCAAC
AGCGGTAAGATCCTTGAGAGTTTTCGCCCCGAAGAACGTTTTCCAATGATGAGCACTTTTAAAGTTCTGC
TATGTGGCGCGGTATTATCCCGTATTGACGCCGGGCAAGAGCAACTCGGTCGCCGCATACACTATTCTCA
GAATGACTTGGTTGAGTACTCACCAGTCACAGAAAAGCATCTTACGGATGGCATGACAGTAAGAGAATTA
TGCAGTGCTGCCATAACCATGAGTGATAACACTGCGGCCAACTTACTTCTGACAACGATCGGAGGACCGA
AGGAGCTAACCGCTTTTTTGCACAACATGGGGGATCATGTAACTCGCCTTGATCGTTGGGAACCGGAGCT
GAATGAAGCCATACCAAACGACGAGCGTGACACCACGATGCCTGTAGCAATGGCAACAACGTTGCGCAAA
CTATTAACTGGCGAACTACTTACTCTAGCTTCCCGGCAACAATTAATAGACTGGATGGAGGCGGATAAAG
TTGCAGGACCACTTCTGCGCTCGGCCCTTCCGGCTGGCTGGTTTATTGCTGATAAATCTGGAGCCGGTGA
GCGTGGCTCTCGAGGTATCATTGCAGCACTGGGGCCAGATGGTAAGCCCTCCCGTATCGTAGTTATCTAC
ACGACGGGGAGTCAGGCAACTATGGATGAACGAAATAGACAGATCGCTGAGATAGGTGCCTCACTGATTA
AGCATTGGTAACTGTCAGACCAAGTTTACTCATATATACTTTAGATTGATTTAAAACTTCATTTTTAATT
TAAAAGGATCTAGGTGAAGATCCTTTTTGATAATCTCATGACCAAAATCCCTTAACGTGAGTTTTCGTTC
CACTGAGCGTCAGACCCCGTAGAAAAGATCAAAGGATCTTCTTGAGATCCTTTTTTTCTGCGCGTAATCT
GCTGCTTGCAAACAAAAAAACCACCGCTACCAGCGGTGGTTTGTTTGCCGGATCAAGAGCTACCAACTCT
TTTTCCGAAGGTAACTGGCTTCAGCAGAGCGCAGATACCAAATACTGTTCTTCTAGTGTAGCCGTAGTTA
GGCCACCACTTCAAGAACTCTGTAGCACCGCCTACATACCTCGCTCTGCTAATCCTGTTACCAGTGGCTG
CTGCCAGTGGCGATAAGTCGTGTCTTACCGGGTTGGACTCAAGACGATAGTTACCGGATAAGGCGCAGCG
GTCGGGCTGAACGGGGGGTTCGTGCACACAGCCCAGCTTGGAGCGAACGACCTACACCGAACTGAGATAC
CTACAGCGTGAGCTATGAGAAAGCGCCACGCTTCCCGAAGGGAGAAAGGCGGACAGGTATCCGGTAAGCG
GCAGGGTCGGAACAGGAGAGCGCACGAGGGAGCTTCCAGGGGGAAACGCCTGGTATCTTTATAGTCCTGT
CGGGTTTCGCCACCTCTGACTTGAGCGTCGATTTTTGTGATGCTCGTCAGGGGGGCGGAGCCTATGGAAA
AACGCCAGCAACGCGGCCTTTTTACGGTTCCTGGCCTTTTGCTGGCCTTTTGCTCACATGTTCTTTCCTG
CGTTATCCCCTGATTCTGTGGATAACCGTATTACCGCCTTTGAGTGAGCTGATACCGCTCGCCGCAGCCG
AACGACCGAGCGCAGCGAGTCAGTGAGCGAGGAAGCGGAAGAGCGCCCAATACGCAAACCGCCTCTCCCC
GCGCGTTGGCCGATTCATTAATGCAGCTGGCACGACAGGTTTCCCGACTGGAAAGCGGGCAGTGAGCGCA
ACGCAATTAATGTGAGTTAGCTCACTCATTAGGCACCCCAGGCTTTACACTTTATGCTTCCGGCTCGTAT
GTTGTGTGGAATTGTGAGCGGATAACAATTTCACACGAGCTATTTAGGTGACACTATAGAAGTGAAGCTT
GGTCTCACTGCGAAGTCATGAAGGTGAGGCAGAAAATTGTGGAATTCTTATGTAGATCTGGTTTAGGTTC
AGAGGAATCAATTGGTATCTAGAAATTCAAAATAAAAATAAAAATAGGAATAAGTCTCTAAAACTACAAA
ATCTACTTAAGAATTCCCTTATTAATCTGCGAGTTTGATGTATCCTATGTAGATTATTTTTGCGATGTAA
TCTTAATTATGAATGCTCAGTTTAGCTCATCTTTTTTTCGCGTTTATTCTTGACAAATTCACTAGTGATC
AGTTGTACTCTCTTCTGATTTGGCCATCTAAGTATTTCTCTAGATCGTTGGTATGTAGGAATGTTTCATT
TAGAGAAATTTCTGAATAAAGACACATTTGATGTTGTTAAAATAATATCTCTGTCTTAATTCCTACGTAC
GTACAAGAGCAAGAAGTTAAAAGGAAATAATAATAGCATTTCCCGTTGAAAAGGGGGTAGACCTAGTATA
TTTCTATATAAACAAACATTGAAATCTAAAACTTTTTGTACTGTTATATACTTATATTAAAACTCTTAGT
AAAACAGGTGACTCAATAATATTTATATTAATTTTTTATTTTTGATAAATATATACTAAATAAGTTTATG
AGATGATAACAAGAAGAATCTTTCAAACTATGAGACCGAATTCTCGCCCTATAGTGAGTCGTATTACCTG
GCCGTCGTTTTACAACGTCGTGACTGGGAAAACCCTGGCGTTACCCAACTTAATCGCCTTGCAGCACATC
CCCCTTTCGCCAGCTGGCGTAATAGCGAAGAGGCCCGCACCGATCGCCCTTCCCAACAGTTGCGCAGCCT
GAATGGCGAATGGCGCCTGATGCGGTATTTTCTCCTTACGCATCTGTGCGGTATTTCACACCGCATATGG
TGCACTCTCAGTACAATCTGCTCTGATGCCGCATAGTTAAGCCAGCCCCGACACCCGCCAACACCCGCTG
ACGCGCCCTGACGGGCTTGTCTGCTCCCGGCATCCGCTTACAGACAAGCTGTGACCGTCTCCGGGAGCTG
CATGTGTCAGAGGTTTTCACCGTCATCACCGAAACGCGCGA
Features (pLannotate 1.2.2; 12 found; start..end, strand, type, name):
     96..200     +  promoter       AmpR promoter: bla
    201..1061    +  CDS            AmpR: β-lactamase; bla; confers resistance to ampicillin, carbenicillin, and related antibiotics
   1232..1820    +  rep_origin     ori: high-copy-number ColE1/pMB1/pBR322/pUC origin of replication
   2003..2095    +  CDS            lacI (fragment): lac repressor; lacI; The lac repressor binds to the lac operator to inhibit transcription in E. coli. This inhibition can be relieved by adding lactose or isopropyl-β-D-thiogalactopyranoside (IPTG).
   2108..2129    +  protein_bind   CAP binding site: CAP binding activates transcription in the presence of cAMP. E. coli catabolite activator protein
   2144..2174    +  promoter       lac promoter: promoter for the E. coli lac operon
   2182..2198    +  protein_bind   lac operator: The lac repressor binds to the lac operator to inhibit transcription in E. coli. This inhibition can be relieved by adding lactose or isopropyl-β-D-thiogalactopyranoside (IPTG). lac repressor encoded by lacI
   2212..2230    +  promoter       SP6 promoter: promoter for bacteriophage SP6 RNA polymerase
   2918..2936    -  promoter       T7 promoter: promoter for bacteriophage T7 RNA polymerase
   2938..3090    +  CDS            lacZα (fragment): LacZα fragment of β-galactosidase; lacZ fragment
   3096..3195    -  misc_feature   bom (fragment): basis of mobility region from pBR322
   3297..1       -  CDS            rop (fragment) (across the origin): Rop protein, which maintains plasmids at low copy number; rop
