[The description below was written by a language model from this plasmid's Addgene catalogue record and pLannotate feature annotations shown in this document.]
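Description:
pVL22 - tWOX4 is a small (about 3.3 kb) high-copy E. coli entry plasmid for the GreenGate cloning system, a Golden Gate-style modular assembly method used to build plant transformation constructs. It supplies a terminator module: a 645 bp fragment recorded as tWOX4 from Arabidopsis thaliana, that is, the terminator region of the WOX4 gene. The backbone is listed as E000, presumably the empty entry vector for the terminator position in the GreenGate module series, although the record does not spell this out. The vector type is given as unspecified.

The annotated features are all bacterial backbone elements. Propagation relies on a ColE1/pUC-type high-copy origin, and selection on the β-lactamase gene (AmpR) with its own promoter, conferring ampicillin resistance. The remaining annotations are pUC-like remnants: fragments of lacI, lacZα, bom and rop, plus the CAP binding site, lac promoter and lac operator. SP6 and T7 promoters face inward and flank an unannotated stretch of roughly 690 bp, which matches the size and expected position of the tWOX4 insert, though the annotation tool did not label it. The cloning sites are recorded as unknown, and no type IIS recognition sites or assembly overhangs appear in the feature table.

The plasmid has no plant selection marker, promoter or coding sequence of its own, so it is not meant to be used directly in plants. It acts as a donor part, combined with promoter, tag, coding sequence and resistance modules in a destination vector. It belongs to a toolkit for inducible, cell type-specific gene expression in Arabidopsis.
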