Addgene plasmid #116033: pVL22 - tWOX4
Purpose: entry vector for GreenGate cloning method, terminator
Depositing lab: Thomas Greb. Depositing organization: Universitaet Heidelberg. Publication: A Comprehensive Toolkit for Inducible, Cell Type-Specific Gene Expression in Arabidopsis. Schurholz AK, Lopez-Salmeron V, Li Z, Forner J, Wenzl C, Gaillochet C, Augustin S, Vilches-Barro A, Fuchs M, Gebert M, Lohmann JU, Greb T, Wolf S. Plant Physiol. 2018 Jul 19. pii: pp.18.00463. doi: 10.1104/pp.18.00463. PubMed 30026289.
Backbone
  Vector backbone: E000
  Vector type: Unspecified
Growth in bacteria
  Bacterial resistance: Ampicillin, 100 μg/mL
  Growth temperature: 37°C
  Growth strain: DH5alpha
  Copy number: High Copy
Gene/Insert
  Gene/Insert name: tWOX4
  Species: A. thaliana (mustard weed)
  Insert size (bp): 645
  Cloning method: Restriction Enzyme; 5′ cloning site Unknown (unknown if destroyed); 3′ cloning site Unknown (unknown if destroyed)
Terms and licenses: Academic/Nonprofit Terms; Industry Terms: Not Available to Industry
How to cite: pVL22 - tWOX4 was a gift from Thomas Greb (Addgene plasmid # 116033 ; http://n2t.net/addgene:116033 ; RRID:Addgene_116033)
